Addgene plasmid #25080: pDEST51-LRRK2-WT
Depositing lab: Mark Cookson. Depositing organization: National Institute on Aging (NIA). Publication: The Parkinson Disease-associated Leucine-rich Repeat Kinase 2 (LRRK2) Is a Dimer That Undergoes Intramolecular Autophosphorylation. . J Biol Chem. 2008 Jun 13;283(24):16906-14. 10.1074/jbc.M708718200 PubMed 18397888.
Backbone
  Vector backbone: pEF-DEST51
  Backbone manufacturer: Invitrogen
  Backbone size w/o insert (bp): 7464
  Vector type: Mammalian Expression ; Destination Vector
  Selectable markers: Blasticidin
Growth in bacteria
  Bacterial resistance: Ampicillin, 100 μg/mL
  Growth temperature: 37°C
  Growth strain: Stbl3
  Growth instructions: Stbl3
  Copy number: Unknown
Gene/Insert
  Gene/Insert name: LRRK2
  Species: H. sapiens (human)
  Insert size (bp): 7584
  Entrez Gene: LRRK2 (a.k.a. AURA17, DARDARIN, PARK8, RIPK7, ROCO2)
  Tag / fusion protein: V5 (C terminal on insert); 6XHis (C terminal on insert)
  Cloning method: Gateway Cloning; 5′ cloning site attR1 (not destroyed); 3′ cloning site attR2 (not destroyed)
  Sequencing primers: 5′ T7; 3′ BGH-rev
Terms and licenses: Academic/Nonprofit Terms; Industry Terms: Not Available to Industry
How to cite: pDEST51-LRRK2-WT was a gift from Mark Cookson (Addgene plasmid # 25080 ; http://n2t.net/addgene:25080 ; RRID:Addgene_25080)
