[The description below was written by a language model from this plasmid's Addgene catalogue record and pLannotate feature annotations shown in this document.]
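Description:
pDEST51-LRRK2-WT is a mammalian expression plasmid carrying full-length wild-type human LRRK2 (also known as PARK8 or dardarin), the leucine-rich repeat serine/threonine kinase linked to Parkinson disease. It is built in the Invitrogen pEF-DEST51 Gateway destination backbone, and the sequenced record is about 13.4 kb. The roughly 7.6 kb LRRK2 open reading frame sits downstream of the strong constitutive human EF-1α promoter, with a T7 promoter just upstream that also serves as a sequencing primer site. Transcripts are terminated by the bovine growth hormone polyadenylation signal. The catalogue entry lists the cloning sites as attR1 and attR2, but the annotated sequence shows attB1 and attB2 flanking the insert, as expected for an expression clone produced by LR recombination into a destination vector. The coding sequence continues through attB2 into a C-terminal V5 epitope. The catalogue also records a C-terminal 6xHis tag, which the feature table does not annotate separately.

For propagation in E. coli the plasmid has a high-copy ColE1/pUC-type origin and a β-lactamase gene conferring ampicillin resistance. An f1 origin is also present. A second cassette places the blasticidin S deaminase gene under both the SV40 early promoter and the bacterial EM7 promoter, followed by an SV40 polyadenylation signal, allowing blasticidin selection of stably transfected mammalian cells. Several short annotated fragments (bleomycin resistance, lacI, small t antigen, CMV enhancer) appear to be backbone remnants or partial matches rather than functional elements. The construct suits transient or stable expression of tagged LRRK2 for detection and purification. The associated publication concerns LRRK2 dimerisation and autophosphorylation.
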