Features (pLannotate 1.2.2; 25 found; start..end, strand, type, name):
    150..202     -  misc_feature   bom (fragment): basis of mobility region from pBR322
    357..375     +  enhancer       CMV enhancer (fragment): human cytomegalovirus immediate early enhancer
    400..466     +  CDS            small t antigen (fragment): SV40 (simian virus 40) small t antigen
    473..1651    +  promoter       EF-1α promoter: strong constitutive promoter for human elongation factor EF-1α
   1668..1686    +  promoter       T7 promoter: promoter for bacteriophage T7 RNA polymerase
   1718..1742    +  protein_bind   attB1: mutant version of attB; recombination site for the Gateway® BP reaction BP Clonase™
   1757..9337    +  CDS            LRRK2: LRRK2_HUMAN - Also known as PARK8. Experimental evidence at protein level: Swiss-Prot protein existence level 1. Serine/threonine-protein kinase which phosphorylates a broad range of proteins involved in multiple processes such as neuronal plasticity, autophagy, and vesicle trafficking (PubMed:20949042, PubMed:22012985, PubMed:26824392, PubMed:29125462, PubMed:28720718, PubMed:29127255, PubMed:30398148, PubMed:29212815, PubMed:30635421, PubMed:21850687, PubMed:23395371, PubMed:17114044, PubMed:24687852, PubMed:26014385, PubMed:25201882). Is a key regulator of RAB GTPases by regulating the GTP/
   9354..9378    -  protein_bind   attB2: mutant version of attB; recombination site for the Gateway® BP reaction BP Clonase™
   9404..9445    +  CDS            V5 tag: epitope tag from simian virus 5
   9501..9725    +  polyA_signal   bGH poly(A) signal: bovine growth hormone polyadenylation signal
   9729..9750    +  promoter       SV40 promoter (fragment): SV40 enhancer and early promoter
   9771..10199   +  rep_origin     f1 ori (sequence partly withheld): f1 bacteriophage origin of replication; arrow indicates direction of (+) strand synthesis
  10213..10542   +  promoter       SV40 promoter: SV40 enhancer and early promoter
  10590..10637   +  promoter       EM7 promoter: synthetic bacterial promoter&nbsp
  10656..11054   +  CDS            BSD: blasticidin S deaminase; Aspergillus terreus BSD; confers resistance to blasticidin
  11055..11082   +  CDS            BleoR (fragment): antibiotic-binding protein; Sh ble from Streptoalloteichus hindustanus; confers resistance to bleomycin, phleomycin, and Zeocin™
  11092..11217   +  CDS            ble (fragment): BLE_KLEPN - Experimental evidence at protein level: Swiss-Prot protein existence level 1. Binding protein with a strong affinity to the bleomycin family of antibiotics. Binds to CL990; an antimitotic-antibiotic compound. From Klebsiella pneumoniae.
  11212..11333   +  polyA_signal   SV40 poly(A) signal: SV40 polyadenylation signal
  11404..11426   -  protein_bind   lac operator (fragment): The lac repressor binds to the lac operator to inhibit transcription in E. coli. This inhibition can be relieved by adding lactose or isopropyl-β-D-thiogalactopyranoside (IPTG). lac repressor encoded by lacI
  11430..11460   -  promoter       lac promoter: promoter for the E. coli lac operon
  11475..11496   -  protein_bind   CAP binding site: CAP binding activates transcription in the presence of cAMP. E. coli catabolite activator protein
  11509..11601   -  CDS            lacI (fragment): lac repressor; lacI; The lac repressor binds to the lac operator to inhibit transcription in E. coli. This inhibition can be relieved by adding lactose or isopropyl-β-D-thiogalactopyranoside (IPTG).
  11773..12361   -  rep_origin     ori: high-copy-number ColE1/pMB1/pBR322/pUC origin of replication
  12532..13392   -  CDS            AmpR: β-lactamase; bla; confers resistance to ampicillin, carbenicillin, and related antibiotics
  13393..91      -  promoter       AmpR promoter (across the origin): bla
>Addgene plasmid #25080 | pDEST51-LRRK2-WT | addgene full sequence | sequence record 341025 | Addgene NGS Result
AATATTATTGAAGCATTTATCAGGGTTATTGTCTCATGAGCGGATACATATTTGAATGTATTTAGAAAAA
TAAACAAATAGGGGTTCCGCGCACATTTCCCCGAAAAGTGCCACCTGACGTCGACGGATCGGGAGATCTC
CCGATCCCCTATGGTGCACTCTCAGTACAATCTGCTCTGATGCCGCATAGTTAAGCCAGTATCTGCTCCC
TGCTTGTGTGTTGGAGGTCGCTGAGTAGTGCGCGAGCAAAATTTAAGCTACAACAAGGCAAGGCTTGACC
GACAATTGCATGAAGAATCTGCTTAGGGTTAGGCGTTTTGCGCTGCTTCGCGATGTACGGGCCAGATATA
CGCGTTGACATTGATTATTGACTAGGCTTTTGCAAAAAGCTTTGCAAAGATGGATAAAGTTTTAAACAGA
GAGGAATCTTTGCAGCTAATGGACCTTCTAGGTCTTGAAAGGAGTGGGAATTGGCTCCGGTGCCCGTCAG
TGGGCAGAGCGCACATCGCCCACAGTCCCCGAGAAGTTGGGGGGAGGGGTCGGCAATTGAACCGGTGCCT
AGAGAAGGTGGCGCGGGGTAAACTGGGAAAGTGATGTCGTGTACTGGCTCCGCCTTTTTCCCGAGGGTGG
GGGAGAACCGTATATAAGTGCAGTAGTCGCCGTGAACGTTCTTTTTCGCAACGGGTTTGCCGCCAGAACA
CAGGTAAGTGCCGTGTGTGGTTCCCGCGGGCCTGGCCTCTTTACGGGTTATGGCCCTTGCGTGCCTTGAA
TTACTTCCACCTGGCTGCAGTACGTGATTCTTGATCCCGAGCTTCGGGTTGGAAGTGGGTGGGAGAGTTC
GAGGCCTTGCGCTTAAGGAGCCCCTTCGCCTCGTGCTTGAGTTGAGGCCTGGCCTGGGCGCTGGGGCCGC
CGCGTGCGAATCTGGTGGCACCTTCGCGCCTGTCTCGCTGCTTTCGATAAGTCTCTAGCCATTTAAAATT
TTTGATGACCTGCTGCGACGCTTTTTTTCTGGCAAGATAGTCTTGTAAATGCGGGCCAAGATCTGCACAC
TGGTATTTCGGTTTTTGGGGCCGCGGGCGGCGACGGGGCCCGTGCGTCCCAGCGCACATGTTCGGCGAGG
CGGGGCCTGCGAGCGCGGCCACCGAGAATCGGACGGGGGTAGTCTCAAGCTGGCCGGCCTGCTCTGGTGC
CTGGCCTCGCGCCGCCGTGTATCGCCCCGCCCTGGGCGGCAAGGCTGGCCCGGTCGGCACCAGTTGCGTG
AGCGGAAAGATGGCCGCTTCCCGGCCCTGCTGCAGGGAGCTCAAAATGGAGGACGCGGCGCTCGGGAGAG
CGGGCGGGTGAGTCACCCACACAAAGGAAAAGGGCCTTTCCGTCCTCAGCCGTCGCTTCATGTGACTCCA
CGGAGTACCGGGCGCCGTCCAGGCACCTCGATTAGTTCTCGAGCTTTTGGAGTACGTCGTCTTTAGGTTG
GGGGGAGGGGTTTTATGCGATGGAGTTTCCCCACACTGAGTGGGTGGAGACTGAAGTTAGGCCAGCTTGG
CACTTGATGTAATTCTCCTTGGAATTTGCCCTTTTTGAGTTTGGATCTTGGTTCATTCTCAAGCCTCAGA
CAGTGGTTCAAAGTTTTTTTCTTCCATTTCAGGTGTCGTGAGGAATTAGCTTGGTACTAATACGACTCAC
TATAGGGAGACCCAAGCTGGCTAGGTAAGCTTGATCAACAAGTTTGTACAAAAAAGCAGGCTCCGAATTC
GCCCTTATGGCTAGTGGCAGCTGTCAGGGGTGCGAAGAGGACGAGGAAACTCTGAAGAAGTTGATAGTCA
GGCTGAACAATGTCCAGGAAGGAAAACAGATAGAAACGCTGGTCCAAATCCTGGAGGATCTGCTGGTGTT
CACGTACTCCGAGCACGCCTCCAAGTTATTTCAAGGCAAAAATATCCATGTGCCTCTGTTGATCGTCTTG
GACTCCTATATGAGAGTCGCGAGTGTGCAGCAGGTGGGTTGGTCACTTCTGTGCAAATTAATAGAAGTCT
GTCCAGGTACAATGCAAAGCTTAATGGGACCCCAGGATGTTGGAAATGATTGGGAAGTCCTTGGTGTTCA
CCAATTGATTCTTAAAATGCTAACAGTTCATAATGCCAGTGTAAACTTGTCAGTGATTGGACTGAAGACC
TTAGATCTCCTCCTAACTTCAGGTAAAATCACCTTGCTGATATTGGATGAAGAAAGTGATATTTTCATGT
TAATTTTTGATGCCATGCACTCATTTCCAGCCAATGATGAAGTCCAGAAACTTGGATGCAAAGCTTTACA
TGTGCTGTTTGAGAGAGTCTCAGAGGAGCAACTGACTGAATTTGTTGAGAACAAAGATTATATGATATTG
TTAAGTGCGTTAACAAATTTTAAAGATGAAGAGGAAATTGTGCTTCATGTGCTGCATTGTTTACATTCCC
TAGCGATTCCTTGCAATAATGTGGAAGTCCTCATGAGTGGCAATGTCAGGTGTTATAATATTGTGGTGGA
AGCTATGAAAGCATTCCCTATGAGTGAAAGAATTCAAGAAGTGAGTTGCTGTTTGCTCCATAGGCTTACA
TTAGGTAATTTTTTCAATATCCTGGTATTAAACGAAGTCCATGAGTTTGTGGTGAAAGCTGTGCAGCAGT
ACCCAGAGAATGCAGCATTGCAGATCTCAGCGCTCAGCTGTTTGGCCCTCCTCACTGAGACTATTTTCTT
AAATCAAGATTTAGAGGAAAAGAATGAGAATCAAGAGAATGATGATGAGGGGGAAGAAGATAAATTGTTT
TGGCTGGAAGCCTGTTACAAAGCATTAACGTGGCATAGAAAGAACAAGCACGTGCAGGAGGCCGCATGCT
GGGCACTAAATAATCTCCTTATGTACCAAAACAGTTTACATGAGAAGATTGGAGATGAAGATGGCCATTT
CCCAGCTCATAGGGAAGTGATGCTCTCCATGCTGATGCATTCTTCATCAAAGGAAGTTTTCCAGGCATCT
GCGAATGCATTGTCAACTCTCTTAGAACAAAATGTTAATTTCAGAAAAATACTGTTATCAAAAGGAATAC
ACCTGAATGTTTTGGAGTTAATGCAGAAGCATATACATTCTCCCGAAGTGGCTGAAAGTGGCTGTAAAAT
GCTAAATCATCTTTTTGAAGGAAGCAACACTTCCCTGGATATAATGGCAGCAGTGGTCCCCAAAATACTA
ACAGTTATGAAACGTCATGAGACATCATTACCAGTGCAGCTGGAGGCGCTTCGAGCTATTTTACATTTTA
TAGTGCCTGGCATGCCAGAAGAATCCAGGGAGGATACAGAATTTCATCATAAGCTAAATATGGTTAAAAA
ACAGTGTTTCAAGAATGATATTCACAAACTGGTCCTAGCAGCTTTGAACAGGTTCATTGGAAATCCTGGG
ATTCAGAAATGTGGATTAAAAGTAATTTCTTCTATTGTACATTTTCCTGATGCATTAGAGATGTTATCCC
TGGAAGGTGCTATGGATTCAGTGCTTCACACACTGCAGATGTATCCAGATGACCAAGAAATTCAGTGTCT
GGGTTTAAGTCTTATAGGATACTTGATTACAAAGAAGAATGTGTTCATAGGAACTGGACATCTGCTGGCA
AAAATTCTGGTTTCCAGCTTATACCGATTTAAGGATGTTGCTGAAATACAGACTAAAGGATTTCAGACAA
TCTTAGCAATCCTCAAATTGTCAGCATCTTTTTCTAAGCTGCTGGTGCATCATTCATTTGACTTAGTAAT
ATTCCATCAAATGTCTTCCAATATCATGGAACAAAAGGATCAACAGTTTCTAAACCTCTGTTGCAAGTGT
TTTGCAAAAGTAGCTATGGATGATTACTTAAAAAATGTGATGCTAGAGAGAGCGTGTGATCAGAATAACA
GCATCATGGTTGAATGCTTGCTTCTATTGGGAGCAGATGCCAATCAAGCAAAGGAGGGATCTTCTTTAAT
TTGTCAGGTATGTGAGAAAGAGAGCAGTCCCAAATTGGTGGAACTCTTACTGAATAGTGGATCTCGTGAA
CAAGATGTACGAAAAGCGTTGACGATAAGCATTGGGAAAGGTGACAGCCAGATCATCAGCTTGCTCTTAA
GGAGGCTGGCCCTGGATGTTGCCAACAATAGCATTTGCCTTGGAGGATTTTGTATAGGAAAAGTTGAACC
TTCTTGGCTTGGTCCTTTATTTCCAGATAAGACTTCTAATTTAAGGAAACAAACAAATATAGCATCTACA
CTAGCAAGAATGGTGATCAGATATCAGATGAAAAGTGCTGTGGAAGAAGGAACAGCCTCAGGCAGCGATG
GAAATTTTTCTGAAGATGTGCTGTCTAAATTTGATGAATGGACCTTTATTCCTGACTCTTCTATGGACAG
TGTGTTTGCTCAAAGTGATGACCTGGATAGTGAAGGAAGTGAAGGCTCATTTCTTGTGAAAAAGAAATCT
AATTCAATTAGTGTAGGAGAATTTTACCGAGATGCCGTATTACAGCGTTGCTCACCAAATTTGCAAAGAC
ATTCCAATTCCTTGGGGCCCATTTTTGATCATGAAGATTTACTGAAGCGAAAAAGAAAAATATTATCTTC
AGATGATTCACTCAGGTCATCAAAACTTCAATCCCATATGAGGCATTCAGACAGCATTTCTTCTCTGGCT
TCTGAGAGAGAATATATTACATCACTAGACCTTTCAGCAAATGAACTAAGAGATATTGATGCCCTAAGCC
AGAAATGCTGTATAAGTGTTCATTTGGAGCATCTTGAAAAGCTGGAGCTTCACCAGAATGCACTCACGAG
CTTTCCACAACAGCTATGTGAAACTCTGAAGAGTTTGACACATTTGGACTTGCACAGTAATAAATTTACA
TCATTTCCTTCTTATTTGTTGAAAATGAGTTGTATTGCTAATCTTGATGTCTCTCGAAATGACATTGGAC
CCTCAGTGGTTTTAGATCCTACAGTGAAATGTCCAACTCTGAAACAGTTTAACCTGTCATATAACCAGCT
GTCTTTTGTACCTGAGAACCTCACTGATGTGGTAGAGAAACTGGAGCAGCTCATTTTAGAAGGAAATAAA
ATATCAGGGATATGCTCCCCCTTGAGACTGAAGGAACTGAAGATTTTAAACCTTAGTAAGAACCACATTT
CATCCCTATCAGAGAACTTTCTTGAGGCTTGTCCTAAAGTGGAGAGTTTCAGTGCCAGAATGAATTTTCT
TGCTGCTATGCCTTTCTTGCCTCCTTCTATGACAATCCTAAAATTATCTCAGAACAAATTTTCCTGTATT
CCAGAAGCAATTTTAAATCTTCCACACTTGCGGTCTTTAGATATGAGCAGCAATGATATTCAGTACCTAC
CAGGTCCCGCACACTGGAAATCTTTGAACTTAAGGGAACTCTTATTTAGCCATAATCAGATCAGCATCTT
GGACTTGAGTGAAAAAGCATATTTATGGTCTAGAGTAGAGAAACTGCATCTTTCTCACAATAAACTGAAA
GAGATTCCTCCTGAGATTGGCTGTCTTGAAAATCTGACATCTCTGGATGTCAGTTACAACTTGGAACTAA
GATCCTTTCCCAATGAAATGGGGAAATTAAGCAAAATATGGGATCTTCCTTTGGATGAACTGCATCTTAA
CTTTGATTTTAAACATATAGGATGTAAAGCCAAAGACATCATAAGGTTTCTTCAACAGCGATTAAAAAAG
GCTGTGCCTTATAACCGAATGAAACTTATGATTGTGGGAAATACTGGGAGTGGTAAAACCACCTTATTGC
AGCAATTAATGAAAACCAAGAAATCAGATCTTGGAATGCAAAGTGCCACAGTTGGCATAGATGTGAAAGA
CTGGCCTATCCAAATAAGAGACAAAAGAAAGAGAGATCTCGTCCTAAATGTGTGGGATTTTGCAGGTCGT
GAGGAATTCTATAGTACTCATCCCCATTTTATGACGCAGCGAGCATTGTACCTTGCTGTCTATGACCTCA
GCAAGGGACAGGCTGAAGTTGATGCCATGAAGCCTTGGCTCTTCAATATAAAGGCTCGCGCTTCTTCTTC
CCCTGTGATTCTCGTTGGCACACATTTGGATGTTTCTGATGAGAAGCAACGCAAAGCCTGCATGAGTAAA
ATCACCAAGGAACTCCTGAATAAGCGAGGGTTCCCTGCCATACGAGATTACCACTTTGTGAATGCCACCG
AGGAATCTGATGCTTTGGCAAAACTTCGGAAAACCATCATAAACGAGAGCCTTAATTTCAAGATCCGAGA
TCAGCTTGTTGTTGGACAGCTGATTCCAGACTGCTATGTAGAACTTGAAAAAATCATTTTATCGGAGCGT
AAAAATGTGCCAATTGAATTTCCCGTAATTGACCGGAAACGATTATTACAACTAGTGAGAGAAAATCAGC
TGCAGTTAGATGAAAATGAGCTTCCTCACGCAGTTCACTTTCTAAATGAATCAGGAGTCCTTCTTCATTT
TCAAGACCCAGCACTGCAGTTAAGTGACTTGTACTTTGTGGAACCCAAGTGGCTTTGTAAAATCATGGCA
CAGATTTTGACAGTGAAAGTGGAAGGTTGTCCAAAACACCCTAAGGGAATTATTTCGCGTAGAGATGTGG
AAAAATTTCTTTCAAAAAAAAGGAAATTTCCAAAGAACTACATGTCACAGTATTTTAAGCTCCTAGAAAA
ATTCCAGATTGCTTTGCCAATAGGAGAAGAATATTTGCTGGTTCCAAGCAGTTTGTCTGACCACAGGCCT
GTGATAGAGCTTCCCCATTGTGAGAACTCTGAAATTATCATCCGACTATATGAAATGCCTTATTTTCCAA
TGGGATTTTGGTCAAGATTAATCAATCGATTACTTGAGATTTCACCTTACATGCTTTCAGGGAGAGAACG
AGCACTTCGCCCAAACAGAATGTATTGGCGACAAGGCATTTACTTAAATTGGTCTCCTGAAGCTTATTGT
CTGGTAGGATCTGAAGTCTTAGACAATCATCCAGAGAGTTTCTTAAAAATTACAGTTCCTTCTTGTAGAA
AAGGCTGTATTCTTTTGGGCCAAGTTGTGGACCACATTGATTCTCTCATGGAAGAATGGTTTCCTGGGTT
GCTGGAGATTGATATTTGTGGTGAAGGAGAAACTCTGTTGAAGAAATGGGCATTATATAGTTTTAATGAT
GGCGAAGAACATCAAAAAATCTTACTTGATGACTTGATGAAGAAAGCAGAGGAAGGAGATCTCTTAGTAA
ATCCAGATCAACCAAGGCTCACCATTCCAATATCTCAGATTGCCCCTGACTTGATTTTGGCTGACCTGCC
TAGAAATATTATGTTGAATAATGATGAGTTGGAATTTGAACAAGCTCCAGAGTTTCTCCTAGGTGATGGC
AGTTTTGGATCAGTTTACCGAGCAGCCTATGAAGGAGAAGAAGTGGCTGTGAAGATTTTTAATAAACATA
CATCACTCAGGCTGTTAAGACAAGAGCTTGTGGTGCTTTGCCACCTCCACCACCCCAGTTTGATATCTTT
GCTGGCAGCTGGGATTCGTCCCCGGATGTTGGTGATGGAGTTAGCCTCCAAGGGTTCCTTGGATCGCCTG
CTTCAGCAGGACAAAGCCAGCCTCACTAGAACCCTACAGCACAGGATCGCACTCCACGTAGCTGATGGTT
TGAGATACCTCCACTCAGCCATGATTATATACCGAGACCTGAAACCCCACAATGTGCTGCTTTTCACACT
GTATCCCAATGCTGCCATCATCGCAAAGATTGCTGACTACGGCATTGCTCAGTACTGCTGTAGAATGGGG
ATAAAAACATCAGAGGGCACACCAGGGTTTCGTGCACCTGAAGTTGCCAGAGGAAATGTCATTTATAACC
AACAGGCTGATGTTTATTCATTTGGTTTACTACTCTATGACATTTTGACAACTGGAGGTAGAATAGTAGA
GGGTTTGAAGTTTCCAAATGAGTTTGATGAATTAGAAATACAAGGAAAATTACCTGATCCAGTTAAAGAA
TATGGTTGTGCCCCATGGCCTATGGTTGAGAAATTAATTAAACAGTGTTTGAAAGAAAATCCTCAAGAAA
GGCCTACTTCTGCCCAGGTCTTTGACATTTTGAATTCAGCTGAATTAGTCTGTCTGACGAGACGCATTTT
ATTACCTAAAAACGTAATTGTTGAATGCATGGTTGCTACACATCACAACAGCAGGAATGCAAGCATTTGG
CTGGGCTGTGGGCACACCGACAGAGGACAGCTCTCATTTCTTGACTTAAATACTGAAGGATACACTTCTG
AGGAAGTTGCTGATAGTAGAATATTGTGCTTAGCCTTGGTGCATCTTCCTGTTGAAAAGGAAAGCTGGAT
TGTGTCTGGGACACAGTCTGGTACTCTCCTGGTCATCAATACCGAAGATGGGAAAAAGAGACATACCCTA
GAAAAGATGACTGATTCTGTCACTTGTTTGTATTGCAATTCCTTTTCCAAGCAAAGCAAACAAAAAAATT
TTCTTTTGGTTGGAACCGCTGATGGCAAGTTAGCAATTTTTGAAGATAAGACTGTTAAGCTTAAAGGAGC
TGCTCCTTTGAAGATACTAAATATAGGAAATGTCAGTACTCCATTGATGTGTTTGAGTGAATCCACAAAT
TCAACGGAAAGAAATGTAATGTGGGGAGGATGTGGCACAAAGATTTTCTCCTTTTCTAATGATTTCACCA
TTCAGAAACTCATTGAGACAAGAACAAGCCAACTGTTTTCTTATGCAGCTTTCAGTGATTCCAACATCAT
AACAGTGGTGGTAGACACTGCTCTCTATATTGCTAAGCAAAATAGCCCTGTTGTGGAAGTGTGGGATAAG
AAAACTGAAAAACTCTGTGGACTAATAGACTGCGTGCACTTTTTAAGGGAGGTAATGGTAAAAGAAAACA
AGGAATCAAAACACAAAATGTCTTATTCTGGGAGAGTGAAAACCCTCTGCCTTCAGAAGAACACTGCTCT
TTGGATAGGAACTGGAGGAGGCCATATTTTACTCCTGGATCTTTCAACTCGTCGACTTATACGTGTAATT
TACAACTTTTGTAATTCGGTCAGAGTCATGATGACAGCACAGCTAGGAAGCCTTAAAAATGTCATGCTGG
TATTGGGCTACAACCGGAAAAATACTGAAGGTACACAAAAGCAGAAAGAGATACAATCTTGCTTGACCGT
TTGGGACATCAATCTTCCACATGAAGTGCAAAATTTAGAAAAACACATTGAAGTGAGAAAAGAATTAGCT
GAAAAAATGAGACGAACATCTGTTGAGAAAAAGGGCGAATTCGACCCAGCTTTCTTGTACAAAGTGGTTG
ATCTAGAGGGCCCGCGGTTCGAAGGTAAGCCTATCCCTAACCCTCTCCTCGGTCTCGATTCTACGCGTAC
CGGTCATCATCACCATCACCATTGAGTTTAAACCCGCTGATCAGCCTCGACTGTGCCTTCTAGTTGCCAG
CCATCTGTTGTTTGCCCCTCCCCCGTGCCTTCCTTGACCCTGGAAGGTGCCACTCCCACTGTCCTTTCCT
AATAAAATGAGGAAATTGCATCGCATTGTCTGAGTAGGTGTCATTCTATTCTGGGGGGTGGGGTGGGGCA
GGACAGCAAGGGGGAGGATTGGGAAGACAATAGCAGGCATGCTGGGGATGCGGTGGGCTCTATGGCTTCT
GAGGCGGAAAGAACCAGCTGGGGCTCTAGGGGGTATCCCC
[124 nt withheld, positions 9771-9894]
C
[91 nt withheld, positions 9896-9986]
A
[49 nt withheld, positions 9988-10036]
CCTTTGACGTTGGAGTCCACGTTCTTT
[37 nt withheld, positions 10064-10100]
ACCCTATCTCGGTCTATTCTTTTGATTTATAAGGGATTTTGCCGATTTCGGCCTATTGGTTAAAAAATGA
GCTGATTTAACAAAAATTTAACGCGAATTAATTCTGTGGAATGTGTGTCAGTTAGGGTGTGGAAAGTCCC
CAGGCTCCCCAGCAGGCAGAAGTATGCAAAGCATGCATCTCAATTAGTCAGCAACCAGGTGTGGAAAGTC
CCCAGGCTCCCCAGCAGGCAGAAGTATGCAAAGCATGCATCTCAATTAGTCAGCAACCATAGTCCCGCCC
CTAACTCCGCCCATCCCGCCCCTAACTCCGCCCAGTTCCGCCCATTCTCCGCCCCATGGCTGACTAATTT
TTTTTATTTATGCAGAGGCCGAGGCCGCCTCTGCCTCTGAGCTATTCCAGAAGTAGTGAGGAGGCTTTTT
TGGAGGCCTAGGCTTTTGCAAAAAGCTCCCGGGAGCTTGTATATCCATTTTCGGATCTGATCAGCACGTG
TTGACAATTAATCATCGGCATAGTATATCGGCATAGTATAATACGACAAGGTGAGGAACTAAACCATGGC
CAAGCCTTTGTCTCAAGAAGAATCCACCCTCATTGAAAGAGCAACGGCTACAATCAACAGCATCCCCATC
TCTGAAGACTACAGCGTCGCCAGCGCAGCTCTCTCTAGCGACGGCCGCATCTTCACTGGTGTCAATGTAT
ATCATTTTACTGGGGGACCTTGTGCAGAACTCGTGGTGCTGGGCACTGCTGCTGCTGCGGCAGCTGGCAA
CCTGACTTGTATCGTCGCGATCGGAAATGAGAACAGGGGCATCTTGAGCCCCTGCGGACGGTGCCGACAG
GTGCTTCTCGATCTGCATCCTGGGATCAAAGCCATAGTGAAGGACAGTGATGGACAGCCGACGGCAGTTG
GGATTCGTGAATTGCTGCCCTCTGGTTATGTGTGGGAGGGCTAAGCACTTCGTGGCCGAGGAGCAGGACT
GACACGTGCTACGAGATTTCGATTCCACCGCCGCCTTCTATGAAAGGTTGGGCTTCGGAATCGTTTTCCG
GGACGCCGGCTGGATGATCCTCCAGCGCGGGGATCTCATGCTGGAGTTCTTCGCCCACCCCAACTTGTTT
ATTGCAGCTTATAATGGTTACAAATAAAGCAATAGCATCACAAATTTCACAAATAAAGCATTTTTTTCAC
TGCATTCTAGTTGTGGTTTGTCCAAACTCATCAATGTATCTTATCATGTCTGTATACCGTCGACCTCTAG
CTAGAGCTTGGCGTAATCATGGTCATAGCTGTTTCCTGTGTGAAATTGTTATCCGCTCACAATTCCACAC
AACATACGAGCCGGAAGCATAAAGTGTAAAGCCTGGGGTGCCTAATGAGTGAGCTAACTCACATTAATTG
CGTTGCGCTCACTGCCCGCTTTCCAGTCGGGAAACCTGTCGTGCCAGCTGCATTAATGAATCGGCCAACG
CGCGGGGAGAGGCGGTTTGCGTATTGGGCGCTCTTCCGCTTCCTCGCTCACTGACTCGCTGCGCTCGGTC
GTTCGGCTGCGGCGAGCGGTATCAGCTCACTCAAAGGCGGTAATACGGTTATCCACAGAATCAGGGGATA
ACGCAGGAAAGAACATGTGAGCAAAAGGCCAGGAACCGTAAAAAGGCCGCGTTGCTGGCGTTTTTCCATA
GGCTCCGCCCCCCTGACGAGCATCACAAAAATCGACGCTCAAGTCAGAGGTGGCGAAACCCGACAGGACT
ATAAAGATACCAGGCGTTTCCCCCTGGAAGCTCCCTCGTGCGCTCTCCTGTTCCGACCCTGCCGCTTACC
GGATACCTGTCCGCCTTTCTCCCTTCGGGAAGCGTGGCGCTTTCTCATAGCTCACGCTGTAGGTATCTCA
GTTCGGTGTAGGTCGTTCGCTCCAAGCTGGGCTGTGTGCACGAACCCCCCGTTCAGCCCGACCGCTGCGC
CTTATCCGGTAACTATCGTCTTGAGTCCAACCCGGTAAGACACGACTTATCGCCACTGGCAGCAGCCACT
GGTAACAGGATTAGCAGAGCGAGGTATGTAGGCGGTGCTACAGAGTTCTTGAAGTGGTGGCCTAACTACG
GCTACACTAGAAGAACAGTATTTGGTATCTGCGCTCTGCTGAAGCCAGTTACCTTCGGAAAAAGAGTTGG
TAGCTCTTGATCCGGCAAACAAACCACCGCTGGTAGCGGTGGTTTTTTTGTTTGCAAGCAGCAGATTACG
CGCAGAAAAAAAGGATCTCAAGAAGATCCTTTGATCTTTTCTACGGGGTCTGACGCTCAGTGGAACGAAA
ACTCACGTTAAGGGATTTTGGTCATGAGATTATCAAAAAGGATCTTCACCTAGATCCTTTTAAATTAAAA
ATGAAGTTTTAAATCAATCTAAAGTATATATGAGTAAACTTGGTCTGACAGTTACCAATGCTTAATCAGT
GAGGCACCTATCTCAGCGATCTGTCTATTTCGTTCATCCATAGTTGCCTGACTCCCCGTCGTGTAGATAA
CTACGATACGGGAGGGCTTACCATCTGGCCCCAGTGCTGCAATGATACCGCGAGACCCACGCTCACCGGC
TCCAGATTTATCAGCAATAAACCAGCCAGCCGGAAGGGCCGAGCGCAGAAGTGGTCCTGCAACTTTATCC
GCCTCCATCCAGTCTATTAATTGTTGCCGGGAAGCTAGAGTAAGTAGTTCGCCAGTTAATAGTTTGCGCA
ACGTTGTTGCCATTGCTACAGGCATCGTGGTGTCACGCTCGTCGTTTGGTATGGCTTCATTCAGCTCCGG
TTCCCAACGATCAAGGCGAGTTACATGATCCCCCATGTTGTGCAAAAAAGCGGTTAGCTCCTTCGGTCCT
CCGATCGTTGTCAGAAGTAAGTTGGCCGCAGTGTTATCACTCATGGTTATGGCAGCACTGCATAATTCTC
TTACTGTCATGCCATCCGTAAGATGCTTTTCTGTGACTGGTGAGTACTCAACCAAGTCATTCTGAGAATA
GTGTATGCGGCGACCGAGTTGCTCTTGCCCGGCGTCAATACGGGATAATACCGCGCCACATAGCAGAACT
TTAAAAGTGCTCATCATTGGAAAACGTTCTTCGGGGCGAAAACTCTCAAGGATCTTACCGCTGTTGAGAT
CCAGTTCGATGTAACCCACTCGTGCACCCAACTGATCTTCAGCATCTTTTACTTTCACCAGCGTTTCTGG
GTGAGCAAAAACAGGAAGGCAAAATGCCGCAAAAAAGGGAATAAGGGCGACACGGAAATGTTGAATACTC
ATACTCTTCCTTTTTC
