>Addgene plasmid #25080 | pDEST51-LRRK2-WT | addgene partial sequence | sequence record 31050 | 25080 with BGH-rev
TCATGGTGATGGTGATGATGACCGGTACGCGTAGAATCGAGACCGAGGAGAGGGTTAGGGATAGGCTTAC
CTTCGAACCGCGGGCCCTCTAGATCAACCACTTTGTACAAGAAAGCTGGGTCGAATTCGCCCTTTTTCTC
AACAGATGTTCGTCTCATTTTTTCAGCTAATTCTTTTCTCACTTCAATGTGTTTTTCTAAATTTTGCACT
TCATGTGGAAGATTGATGTCCCAAACGGTCAAGCAAGATTGTATCTCTTTCTGCTTTTGTGTACCTTCAG
TATTTTTCCGGTTGTAGCCCAATACCAGCATGACATTTTTAAGGCTTCCTAGCTGTGCTGTCATCATGAC
TCTGACCGAATTACAAAAGTTGTAAATTACACGTATAAGTCGACGAGTTGAAAGATCCAGGAGTAAAATA
TGGCCTCCTCCAGTTCCTATCCAAAGAGCAGTGTTCTTCTGAAGGCAGAGGGTTTTCACTCTCCCAGAAT
AAGACATTTTGTGTTTTGATTCCTTGTTTTCTTTTACCATTACCTCCCTTAAAAAGTGCACGCAGTCTAT
TAGTCCACAGAGTTTTTCAGTTTTCTTATCCCACACTTCCACAACAGGGCTATTTTGCTTAGCAATATAG
AGAGCAGTGTCTACCACCACTGTTATGATGTTGGAATCACTGAAAGCTGCATAAGAAAACAGTTGGCTTG
TTCTTGTCTCAATGAGTTTCTGAATGGTGAAATCATTAGAAAAGGAGAAAATCTTTGTGCCACATCCTCC
CCACATTACATTTCTTTCCGTTGAATTTGTGGATTCACTCAAACACATCAATGGAGTACTGACATTTCCT
ATATTTAGTATCTTCAAAGGAGCAGCTCCTTTA
